>Addgene plasmid #11479 | RCASBP-Y NHA | depositor full sequence | sequence record 6964 | Author sequence
GCCATTTGACCATTCACCACATTGGTGTGCACCTGGGTTGATGGCCGGACCGTTGATTCCCTGACGACTA
CGAGCACCTGCATGAAGCAGAAGGCTTCATTTGGTGACCCCGACGTGATAGTTAGGGAATAGTGGTCGGC
CACAGACGGCGTGGCGATCCTGTCTCCATCCGTCTCGTCTATCGGGAGGCGAGTTCGATGACCCTGGTGG
AGGGGGCTGCGGCTTAGGGAGGCAGAAGCTGAGTACCGTCGGAGGGAGCTCCAGGGCCCGGAGCGACTGA
CCCCTGCCGAGAACTCAGAGGGTCGTCGGAAGACGGAGAGTGAGCCCGACGACCACCCCAGGCACGTCTT
TGGTCGGCCTGCGGATCAAGCATGGAAGCCGTCATTAAGGTGATTTCGTCCGCGTGTAAAACCTATTGCG
GGAAAATCTCTCCTTCTAAGAAGGAAATAGGGGCCATGTTGTCCCTGTTACAAAAGGAAGGGTTGCTTAT
GTCTCCCTCAGATTTATATTCTCCGGGGTCCTGGGATCCCATCACTGCGGCGCTCTCCCAGCGGGCAATG
GTACTTGGAAAATCGGGAGAGTTAAAAACCTGGGGATTGGTTTTGGGGGCATTGAAGGCGGCTCGAGAGG
AACAGGTTACATCTGAGCAAGCAAAGTTTTGGTTGGGATTAGGGGGAGGGAGGGTCTCTCCCCCAGGTCC
GGAGTGCATCGAGAAACCAGCTACGGAGCGGCGAATCGACAAAGGGGAGGAGGTGGGAGAAACAACTGTG
CAGCGAGATGCGAAGATGGCGCCAGAGGAAGCGGCCACACCTAAAACCGTTGGCACATCCTGCTATCATT
GCGGAACAGCTGTTGGCTGCAATTGCGCCACCGCCACAGCCTCGGCCCCTCCTCCCCCTTATGTGGGGAG
TGGTTTGTATCCTTCCCTGGCGGGGGTGGGAGAGCAGCAGGGCCAGGGAGATAACACGTCTCGGGGGGCG
GAGCAGCCAAGGGAGGAGCCAGGGCACGCGGGTCAGGCCCCTGGGCCGGCCCTGACTGACTGGGCAAGGG
TAAGGGAGGAGCTTGCGAGTACTGGTCCGCCCGTGGTGGCCATGCCTGTAGTGATTAAGACAGAGGGACC
CGCCTGGACCCCTCTGGAGCCAAAATTGATCACAAGACTGGCTGATACGGTCAGGACCAAGGGCTTACGA
TCCCCGATCACTATGGCAGAAGTGGAAGCGCTCATGTCCTCCCCGTTGCTGCCGCATGACGTCACGAATC
TAATGAGAGTGATTTTAGGACCTGCCCCATATGCCTTATGGATGGACGCTTGGGGAGTCCAACTCCAGAC
GGTTATAGCGGCAGCCACTCGCGACCCCCGACACCCAGCGAACGGTCAAGGGCGGGGGGAACGGACTAAC
TTGGATCGATTAAAGGGCTTAGCTGATGGGATGGTGGGCAACCCACAGGGTCAGGCCGCATTATTAAGAC
CGGGGGAATTGGTTGCTATTACGGCGTCGGCTCTCCAGGCGTTTAGAGAAGTTGCCCGGCTGGCGGAACC
TGCAGGTCCATGGGCGGACATCACGCAGGGACCATCTGAGTCCTTTGTTGATTTTGCCAATCGGCTTATA
AAGGCGGTTGAGGGGTCAGATCTCCCGCCTTCCGCGCGGGCTCCGGTGATCATTGACTGCTTTAGGCAGA
AGTCACAGCCAGATATTCAGCAGCTTATACGGGCAGCACCCTCCACGCTGACCACCCCAGGAGAGATAAT
CAAATATGTGCTAGACAGGCAGAAGATTGCCCCTCTTACGGATCAAGGCATAGCCGCGGCCATGTCGTCT
GCTATCCAGCCCTTAGTTATGGCAGTAGTCAATAGAGAGAGGGATGGACAAACTGGGTCGGGTGGTCGTG
CCCGAGGGCTCTGCTACACTTGTGGATCCCCGGGACATTATCAGGCACAGTGCCCGAAAAAACGAAAGTC
AGGAAACAGCCGTGAGCGATGTCAGCTGTGTGACGGGATGGGACACAACGCTAAACAGTGTAGGAAGCGG
GATGGCAACCAGGGCCAACGCCCAGGAAGAGGTCTCTCTTCGGGGCCGTGGCCCGGCCCTGAGCAGCCTG
CCGTCTCGTTAGCGATGACAATGGAACATAAAGATCGCCCCTTGGTTAGGGTCATTCTGACTAACACTGG
GAGTCATCCAGTCAAACAACGTTCGGTGTATATCACCGCGCTGTTGGACTCCGGAGCGGACATCACTATT
ATTTCGGAGGAGGATTGGCCTACTGATTGGCCGGTGGTGGACACCGCGAACCCACAGATCCATGGCATAG
GAGGGGGAATTCCCATGCGAAAATCCCGGGATATGATAGAGGTGGGGGTTATTAACCGAGACGGGTCGTT
GGAGCGACCCCTGCTCCTCTTCCCCGCAGTCGCTATGGTTAGAGGGAGTATCCTAGGAAGAGATTGTCTG
CAGGGCCTAGGGCTCCGCTTGACAAATTTATAGGGAGGGCCACTGTTCTTACTGTTGCGCTACATCTGGC
TATTCCGCTCAAATGGAAGTCAGACCGCACGCCTGTGTGGATTGACCAGTGGCCCCTTCCTGAAGGTAAA
CTTGTAGCGCTAACGCAATTAGTGGAAAAAGAATTACAGTTAGGACATATAGAGCCCTCACTTAGTTGTT
GGAACACACCTGTTTTTCGTGATCCGGAAGGCTTCCGGGTCTTATCGCTTATTGCATGATTTGCGCGCTG
TTAACGCCAAGCTTGTCCCTTTTGGGGCCGTCCAACAGGGGGCGCCAGTTCTCTCCGCGCTCCCGCGTGG
CTGGCCCCTGATGGTCCTAGACCTCAAGGATTGCTTCTTTTCTATCCCTCTTGCGGAACAAGATCGCGAA
GCTTTTGCATTTACGCTCCCCTCTGTGAATAACCAGGCCCCCGCTCGAAGATTCCAATGGAAGGTCTTGC
CCCAAGGGATGACCTGTTCTCCCACTATCTGTCAGTTGGTAGTGGGTCAGGTGCTCGAGCCCTTGCGACT
CAAGCACCCAGCTCTGCGCATGTTGCATTATATGGACGATCTTTTGCTAGCCGCCTCAAGTCATGATGGG
TTGGAAGCGGCAGGGAAGGAGGTTATCGGTACATTGGAAAGAGCCGGGTTCACTATTTCGCCGGATAAGA
TCCAGAGGGAGCCCGGAGTACAATATCTTGGGTACAAGTTAGGCAGTACGTATGTAGCACCCGTAGGCTT
GGTAGCAGAACCCAGGATAGCCACCTTGTGGGATGTTCAAAAGCTGGTGGGGTCACTTCAGTGGCTTCGC
CCAGCGTTAGGGATCCCGCCACGACTGATGGGTCCCTTTTATGAGCAGTTACGAGGGTCAGATCCTAACG
AGGCGAGGGAATGGAATCTAGACATGAAAATGGCCTGGAGAGAGATCGTACAGCTTAGCACTACTGCTGC
CTTGGAACGATGGGACCCTGCCCAGCCTCTGGAAGGAGCGGTCGCTAGATGTGAACAGGGGGCAATAGGG
GTCCTGGGACAGGGACTGTCCACACACCCAAGGCCATGTTTGTGGTTATTCTCCACCCAACCCACCAAGG
CGTTTACTGCTTGGTTAGAAGTGCTCACCCTTTTGATTACTAAGCTACGCGCTTCGGCAGTGCGAACCTT
TGGCAAGGAGGTTGATATCCTCCTGTTGCCTGCATGCTTCCGGGAGGACCTTCCGCTCCCGGAGGGGATC
CTGTTAGCACTTAGGGGGTTTGCAGGAAAAATCAGGAGTAGTGACACGCCATCTATTTTTGACATTGCGC
GTCCACTGCATGTTTCTCTGAAAGTGAGGGTTACCGACCACCCTGTGCCGGGACCCACTGTCTTTACCGA
CGCCTCCTCAAGCACCCATAAAGGGGTGGTAGTCTGGAGGGAGGGCCCAAGGTGGGAGATAAAAGAAATA
GTTGATTTGGGGGCAAGTGTACAACAACTGGAGGCACGCGCTGTGGCCATGGCACTTCTGCTGTGGCCGA
CAACGCCCACTAATGTAGTGACTGACTCTGCGTTTGTTGCGAAAATGTTACTCAAGATGGGACAGGAGGG
AGTCCCGTCTACAGCGGCAGCTTTTATTTTAGAGGATGCGTTAAGCCAAAGGTCAGCCATGGCCGCCGTT
CTCCACGTGCGGAGTCATTCTGAAGTGCCAGGGTTTTTCACAGAAGGAAATGACGTGGCAGATAGCCAAG
CCACCTTTCAAGCGTATCCCTTGAGAGAGGCTAAAGATCTTCATACCGCTCTCCATATTGGACCCCGCGC
GCTATCCAAAGCGTGTAATATATCTATGCAGCAGGCTAGGGAGGTTGTTCAGACCTGCCCGCATTGTAAT
TCAGCCCCTGCGTTGGAGGCCGGGGTAAACCCTAGGGGTTTGGGACCCCTACAGATATGGCAGACAGACT
TTACGCTTGAGCCTAGAATGGCTCCCCGTTCCTGGCTCGCTGTTACTGTGGACACCGCCTCATCAGCGAT
AGTCGTAACTCAGCATGGCCGTGTTACATCGGTTGCTGCACAACATCATTGGGCCACGGCTATCGCCGTT
TTGGGAAGACCAAAGGCCATAAAAACAGATAACGGGTCCTGCTTCACGTCTAGATCCACGCGGGAGTGGC
TCGCGAGATGGGGGATAGCACACACCACCGGGATTCCGGGAAATTCCCAGGGTCAAGCTATGGTAGAGCG
GGCCAACCGGCTCCTGAAAGATAAGATCCGTGTGCTTGCGGAGGGGGACGGCTTTATGAAAAGAATCCCC
GCCAGCAAACAGGGGGAACTACTAGCCAAGGCAATGTATGCCCTCAATCACTTTGAGCGTGGTGAAAACA
CAAAAACACCGGTACAAAAACACTGGAGACCTACCGTTCTTACAGAAGGACCCCCGGTTAAAATACGAAT
AGAGACAGGGGAGTGGGAAAAAGGATGGAACGTGCTGGTCTGGGGACGAGGTTATGCCGCTGTGAAAAAC
AGGGACACTGATAAGGTTATTTGGGTACCCTCTCGGAAAGTTAAACCGGATGTCACCCAAAAGGATGAGG
TGACTAAGAAAGATGAGGCGAGCCCTCTTTTTGCAGGCATTTCTGACTGGATACCCTGGGAAGACGAGCA
AGAAGGACTCCAAGGAGAAACCGCTAGCAACAAGCAAGAAAGACCCGGAGAAGACACCCTTGCTGCCAAC
GAGAGTTAATTATATTCTCATTATTGGTGTCCTGGTCTTGTGTGAGGTTACGGGGGTAAGAGCTGATGTC
CACTTACTCGAGCAGCCAGGGAACCTTTGGATTACATGGGCCAACCGTACAGGCCAAACGGATTTTTGCC
TCTCTACACAGTCAGCCACCTCCCCTTTTCAAACATGTTTGATAGGTATCCCGTCCCCTATTTCCGAGGG
TGATTTTAAGGGATATGTTTCTGATACAAATTGCACCACCTTGGGAACTGATCGGTTAGTCTCGTCAGCC
GACTTTACTGGCGGACCTGACAACAGTACCACCCTCACTTATCGGAAGGTCTCATGCTTGTTGTTAAAGC
TGAATGTCTCTATGTGGGATGAGCCACCTGAACTACAGCTGTTAGGTTCCCAGTCTCTCCCTAACATTAC
TAATATTGCTCAGATTTCCGGTATAACCGGGGGATGCGTAGGCTTCAGACCACAAGGGGTTCCTTGGTAT
CTAGGTTGGTCTAGACAGGAGGCCACGCGGTTTCTCCTTAGACACCCCTCTTTCTCTAAATCCACGGAAC
CGTTTACAGTGGTGACAGCGGATAGGCACAATCTTTTTATGGGGAGTGAGTACTGCGGTGCATATGGCTA
CAGATTTTGGAACATGTATAACTGCTCACAGGTGGGGCGGCAGTACCGCTGTGGTAATGCGCGCACGCCC
CGCACGGGTCTTCCTGAAATCCAGTGTACAAGGAGAGGAGGCAAATGGGTTAATCAATCACAGGAAATTA
ATGAGTCGGAGCCGTTCAGCTTTACGGTGAACTGTACAGCTAGTAGTTTGGGTAATGCCAGTGGGTGTTG
CGGAAAAGCAGGCACGATTCTCCCGGGAAAGTGGGTCGACAGCACACAAGGTAGTTTCACCAAACCAAAA
GCGCTACCACCCGCAATTTTCCTCATTTGTGGGGATCGCGCATGGCAAGGAATTCCCAGTCGTCCGGTAG
GGGGCCCCTGCTATTTAGGCAAGCTTACCATGTTAGCACCTAAGCATACAGATATTCTCAAGGTGCTTGT
CAATTCATCGCGGACAGGTATAAGACGTAAACGAAGCACCTCACACCTGGATGATACATGCTCAGATGAA
GTGCAGCTTTGGGGTCCTACAGCAAGAATCTTTGCATCTATCCTAGCCCCGGGGGTAGCAGCTGCGCAAG
CCTTAAGAGAAATTGAGAGACTAGCCTGTTGGTCCGTTAAACAGGCTAACTTGACAACATCACTCCTCGG
GGACTTATTGGATGATGTCACGAGTATTCGACACGCGGTCCTGCAGAACCGAGCGGCTATTGACTTCTTG
CTCCTAGCTCACGGCCATGGCTGTGAGGACGTTGCCGGAATGTGCTGTTTCAATTTGAGTGATCAGAGTG
AGTCTATACAGAAGAAGTTCCAGCTAATGAAGGAACATGTCAATAAGATCGGCGTGGATAGCGACCTAAT
TGGAAGTTGGCTGCGAGGACTATTCGGGGGAATAGGAGAATGGGCCGTTCATTTGCTGAAAGGACTGCTT
TTGGGGCTTGTAGTTATTTTGTTGCTAGTAGTGTGCCTGCCTTGCCTTTTGCAAATGTTATGCGGTAATA
GGAGAAAGATGATTAATAACTCCATCAGCTACCACACGGAATATAAGAAGCTGCAAAAGGCCTGTGGGCA
GCCTGAAAGCAGAATAGTATAAGGCAGTACATGGGTGGTGGTATAGCGCTTGCGAGTCCATCGAGCAAGG
CAGGAAAGACAGCTATTGGTAATTGTGAAATACGCTTTTGTCTGTGTGCTGCAGGAGCTGAGCTGACTCT
GCTGGTGGCCTCGCGTACCACTGTGGCATCGGCGGCCGCACCATGCCTACCCTTATGACGTGCCAGATTA
TGCCTGTTTATCAACAAGTTTGTACAAAAAAGCTGAACGAGAAACGTAAAATGATATAAATATCAATATA
TTAAATTAGATTTTGCATAAAAAACAGACTACATAATACTGTAAAACACAACATATCCAGTCACTATGGC
GGCCGCATTAGGCACCCCAGGCTTTACACTTTATGCTTCCGGCTCGTATAATGTGTGGATTTTGAGTTAG
GATCCGTCGAGATTTTCAGGAGCTAAGGAAGCTAAAATGGAGAAAAAAATCACTGGATATACCACCGTTG
ATATATCCCAATGGCATCGTAAAGAACATTTTGAGGCATTTCAGTCAGTTGCTCAATGTACCTATAACCA
GACCGTTCAGCTGGATATTACGGCCTTTTTAAAGACCGTAAAGAAAAATAAGCACAAGTTTTATCCGGCC
TTTATTCACATTCTTGCCCGCCTGATGAATGCTCATCCGGAATTCCGTATGGCAATGAAAGACGGTGAGC
TGGTGATATGGGATAGTGTTCACCCTTGTTACACCGTTTTCCATGAGCAAACTGAAACGTTTTCATCGCT
CTGGAGTGAATACCACGACGATTTCCGGCAGTTTCTACACATATATTCGCAAGATGTGGCGTGTTACGGT
GAAAACCTGGCCTATTTCCCTAAGGGTTTATTGAGAATATGTTTTTCGTCTCAGCCAATCCTGGGTGAGT
TTCACCAGTTTTGATTTAAACGTGGCCAATATGGACAACTTCTTCGCCCCCGTTTTCACCATGGGCAAAT
ATTATACGCAAGGCGACAAGGTGCTGATGCCGCTGGCGATTCAGGTTCATCATGCCGTTTGTGATGGCTT
CCATGTCGGCAGAATGCTTAATGAATTACAACAGTACTGCGATGAGTGGCAGGGCGGGGCGTAAACGCGT
GGATCCGGCTTACTAAAAGCCAGATAACAGTATGCGTATTTGCGCGCTGATTTTTGCGGTATAAGAATAT
ATACTGATATGTATACCCGAAGTATGTCAAAAAGAGGTATGCTATGAAGCAGCGTATTACAGTGACAGTT
GACAGCGACAGCTATCAGTTGCTCAAGGCATATATGATGTCAATATCTCCGGTCTGGTAAGCACAACCAT
GCAGAATGAAGCCCGTCGTCTGCGTGCCGAACGCTGGAAAGCGGAAAATCAGGAAGGGATGGCTGAGGTC
GCCCGGTTTATTGAAATGAACGGCTCTTTTGCTGACGAGAACAGGGGCTGGTGAAATGCAGTTTAAGGTT
TACACCTATAAAAGAGAGAGCGTTATCGTCTGTTTGTGGATGTACAGAGTGATATTATTGACACGCCCGG
GCGACGGATGGTGATCCCCCTGGCCAGTGCACGTCTGCTGTCAGATAAAGTCTCCCGTGAACTTTACCCG
GTGGTGCATATCGGGGATGAAAGCTGGCGCATGATGACCACCGATATGGCCAGTGTGCCGGTCTCCGTTA
TCGGGGAAGAAGTGGCTGATCTCAGCCACCGCGAAAATGACATCAAAAACGCCATTAACCTGATGTTCTG
GGGAATATAAATGTCAGGCTCCCTTATACACAGCCAGTCTGCAGGTCGACCATAGTGACTGGATATGTTG
TGTTTTACAGTATTATGTAGTCTGTTTTTTATGCAAAATCTAATTTAATATATTGATATTTATATCATTT
TACGTTTCTCGTTCAGCTTTCTTGTACAAAGTGGTTGATAAACATTTAAATATCGATGCGATGTACGGGC
CAGATATACGCGTATCTGAGGGGACTAGGGTGTGTTTAGGCGAAAAGCGGGGCTTCGGTTGTACGCGGTT
AGGAGTCCCCTTAGGATATAGTAGTTTCGCTTTTGCATAGGGAGGGGGAAATGTAGTCTTATGCAATACT
CTTGTAGTCTTGCAACATGGTAACGATGAGTTAGCAACATGCCTTACAAGGAGAGAAAAAGCACCGTGCA
TGCCGATTGGTGGAAGTAAGGTGGTACGATCGTGCCTTATTAGGAAGGCAACAGACGGGTCTGACATGGA
TTGGACGAACCACTGAATTCCGCATTGCAGAGATATTGTATTTAAGTGCCTAGCTCGATACAATAAACGC
CATTTGACCATTCACCACATTGGTGTGCACCTGGGTTGATGGCCGGACCGTTGATTCCCTGACGACTACG
AGCACCTGCATGAAGCAGAAGGCTTCATTTGGTGACCCCGACGTGATAGTTAGGGAATAGTGGTCGGCCA
CAGACGGCGTGGCGATCCTGTCTCCATCCGTCTCGTCTATCGGGAGGCGAGTTCGATGACCCTGGTGGAG
GGGGCTGCGGCTTAGGGAGGCAGAAGCTGAGTACCGTCGGAGGGGATCCACAGGACGGGTGTGGTCGCCA
TGATCGCGTAGTCGATAGTGGCTCCAAGTAGCGAAGCGAGCAGGACTGGGCGGCGGCCAAAGCGGTCGGA
CAGTGCTCCGAGAACGGGTGCGCATAGAAATTGCATCAACGCATATAGCGCTAGCAGCACGCCATAGTGA
CTGGCGATGCTGTCGGAATGGACGATATCCCGCAAGAGGCCCGGCAGTACCGGCATAACCAAGCCTATGC
CTACAGCATCCAGGGTGACGGTGCCGAGGATGACGATGAGCGCATTGTTAGATTTCATACACGGTGCCTG
ACTGCGTTAGCAATTTAACTGTGATAAACTACCGCATTAAAGCTTCCAAACTTGGCTGTTTCCTGTGTGA
AATTGTTATCCGCTCACAATTCCACACATTATACGAGCCGGAAGCATAAAGTGTAAAACCTGGGGTGCCT
AATGAGTGAGAATTCTTGAAGACGAAAGGGCCTCGTGATACGCCTATTTTTATAGGTTAATGTCATGATA
ATAATGGTTTCTTAGACGTCAGGTGGCACTTTTCGGGGAAATGTGCGCGGAACCCCTATTTGTTTATTTT
TCTAAATACATTCAAATATGTATCCGCTCATGAGACAATAACCCTGATAAATGCTTCAATAATATTGAAA
AAGGAAGAGTATGAGTATTCAACATTTCCGTGTCGCCCTTATTCCCTTTTTTGCGGCATTTTGCCTTCCT
GTTTTTGCTCACCCAGAAACGCTGGTGAAAGTAAAAGATGCTGAAGATCAGTTGGGTGCACGAGTGGGTT
ACATCGAACTGGATCTCAACAGCGGTAAGATCCTTGAGAGTTTTCGCCCCGAAGAACGTTTTCCAATGAT
GAGCACTTTTAAAGTTCTGCTATGTGGCGCGGTATTATCCCGTGTTGACGCCGGGCAAGAGCAACTCGGT
CGCCGCATACACTATTCTCAGAATGACTTGGTTGAGTACTCACCAGTCACAGAAAAGCATCTTACGGATG
GCATGACAGTAAGAGAATTATGCAGTGCTGCCATAACCATGAGTGATAACACTGCGGCCAACTTACTTCT
GACAACGATCGGAGGACCGAAGGAGCTAACCGCTTTTTTGCACAACATGGGGGATCATGTAACTCGCCTT
GATCGTTGGGAACCGGAGCTGAATGAAGCCATACCAAACGACGAGCGTGACACCACGATGCCTGCAGCAA
TGGCAACAACGTTGCGCAAACTATTAACTGGCGAACTACTTACTCTAGCTTCCCGGCAACAATTAATAGA
CTGGATGGAGGCGGATAAAGTTGCAGGACCACTTCTGCGCTCGGCCCTTCCGGCTGGCTGGTTTATTGCT
GATAAATCTGGAGCCGGTGAGCGTGGGTCTCGCGGTATCATTGCAGCACTGGGGCCAGATGGTAAGCCCT
CCCGTATCGTAGTTATCTACACGACGGGGAGTCAGGCAACTATGGATGAACGAAATAGACAGATCGCTGA
GATAGGTGCCTCACTGATTAAGCATTGGTAACTGTCAGACCAAGTTTACTCATATATACTTTAGATTGAT
TTAAAACTTCATTTTTAATTTAAAAGGATCTAGGTGAAGATCCTTTTTGATAATCTCATGACCAAAATCC
CTTAACGTGAGTTTTCGTTCCACTGAGCGTCAGACCCCGTAGAAAAGATCAAAGGATCTTCTTGAGATCC
TTTTTTTCTGCGCGTAATCTGCTGCTTGCAAACAAAAAAACCACCGCTACCAGCGGTGGTTTGTTTGCCG
GATCAAGAGCTACCAACTCTTTTTCCGAAGGTAACTGGCTTCAGCAGAGCGCAGATACCAAATACTGTCC
TTCTAGTGTAGCCGTAGTTAGGCCACCACTTCAAGAACTCTGTAGCACCGCCTACATACCTCGCTCTGCT
AATCCTGTTACCAGTGGCTGCTGCCAGTGGCGATAAGTCGTGTCTTACCGGGTTGGACTCAAGACGATAG
TTACCGGATAAGGCGCAGCGGTCGGGCTGAACGGGGGGTTCGTGCACACAGCCCAGCTTGGAGCGAACGA
CCTACACCGAACTGAGATACCTACAGCGTGAGCTATGAGAAAGCGCCACGCTTCCCGAAGGGAGAAAGGC
GGACAGGTATCCGGTAAGCGGCAGGGTCGGAACAGGAGAGCGCACGAGGGAGCTTCCAGGGGGAAACGCC
TGGTATCTTTATAGTCCTGTCGGGTTTCGCCACCTCTGACTTGAGCGTCGATTTTTGTGATGCTCGTCAG
GGGGGCGGAGCCTATGGAAAAACGCCAGCAACGCGGCCTTTTTACGGTTCCTGGCCTTTTGCTGGCCTTT
TGCTCACATGTTCTTTCCTGCGTTATCCCCTGATTCTGTGGATAACCGTATTACCGCCTTTGAGTGAGCT
GATACCGCTCGCCGCAGCCGAACGACCGAGCGCAGCGAGTCAGTGAGCGAGGAAGCGGAAGAGCGCCTGA
TGCGGTATTTTCTCCTTACGCATCTGTGCGGTATTTCACACCGCATATGGTGCACTCTCAGTACAATCTG
CTCTGATGCCGCATAGTTAAGCCAGTATACACTCCGCTATCGCTACGTGACTGGGTCATGGCTGCGCCCC
GACACCCGCCAACACCCGCTGACGCGCCCTGACGGGCTTGTCTGCTCCCGGCATCCGCTTACAGACAAGC
TGTGACCGTCTCCGGGAGCTGCATGTGTCAGAGGTTTTCACCGTCATCACCGAAACGCGCGAGGCAGCTG
CGGTAAAGCTCATCAGCGTGGTCGTGAAGCGATTCACAGATGTCTGCCTGTTCATCCGCGTCCAGCTCGT
TGAGTTTCTCCAGAAGCGTTAATGTCTGGCTTCTGATAAAGCGGGCCATGTTAAGGGCGGTTTTTTCCTG
TTTGGTCACTTGATGCCTCCGTGTAAGGGGGAATTTCTGTTCATGGGGGTAATGATACCGATGAAACGAG
AGAGGATGCTCACGATACGGGTTACTGATGATGAACATGCCCGGTTACTGGAACGTTGTGAGGGTAAACA
ACTGGCGGTATGGATGCGGCGGGACCAGAGAAAAATCACTCAGGGTCAATGCCAGCGCTTCGTTAATACA
GATGTAGGTGTTCCACAGGGTAGCCAGCAGCATCCTGCGATGCAGATCCGGAACATAATGGTGCAGGGCG
CTGACTTCCGCGTTTCCAGACTTTACGAAACACGGAAACCGAAGACCATTCATGTTGTTGCTCAGGTCGC
AGACGTTTTGCAGCAGCAGTCGCTTCACGTTCGCTCGCGTATCGGTGATTCATTCTGCTAACCAGTAAGG
CAACCCCGCCAGCCTAGCCGGGTCCTCAACGACAGGAGCACGATCATGCGCACCCGTGGCCAGGACCCAA
CGCTGCCCGAGATGCGCCGCGTGCGGCTGCTGGAGATGGCGGACGCGATGGATATGTTCTGCCAAGGGTT
GGTTTGCGCATTCACAGTTCTCCGCAAGAATTGATTGGCTCCAATTCTTGGAGTGGTGAATCCGTTAGCG
AGGTGCCGCCGGCTTCCATTCAGGTCGAGGTGGCCCGGCTCCATGCACCGCGACGCAACGCGGGGAGGCA
GACAAGGTATAGGGCGGCGATGCGATGTACGGGCCAGATATACGCGTATCTGAGGGGACTAGGGTGTGTT
TAGGCGAAAAGCGGGGCTTCGGTTGTACGCGGTTAGGAGTCCCCTTAGGATATAGTAGTTTCGCTTTTGC
ATAGGGAGGGGGAAATGTAGTCTTATGCAATACTCTTGTAGTCTTGCAACATGGTAACGATGAGTTAGCA
ACATGCCTTACAAGGAGAGAAAAAGCACCGTGCATGCCGATTGGTGGAAGTAAGGTGGTACGATCGTGCC
TTATTAGGAAGGCAACAGACGGGTCTGACATGGATTGGACGAACCACTGAATTCCGCATTGCAGAGATAT
TGTATTTAAGTGCCTAGCTCGATACAATAAAC
Features (pLannotate 1.2.2; 25 found; start..end, strand, type, name):
     55..129     +  ncRNA          RSV PBS: Accession: RF00467 - Rous sarcoma virus (RSV) primer binding site (PBS)
    372..5186    +  CDS            gag-pol: POL_RSVSB - Experimental evidence at protein level: Swiss-Prot protein existence level 1. [Integrase]: Catalyzes viral DNA integration into the host chromosome, by performing a series of DNA cutting and joining reactions (PubMed:9218451). This recombination event is an essential step in the viral replication cycle. Has a strong preference for using the 3'-OH at the viral DNA end as a nucleophile. From Rous sarcoma virus (strain Schmidt-Ruppin B) (RSV-SRB).
   5071..6879    +  CDS            env: ENV_RSVSA - Experimental evidence at protein level: Swiss-Prot protein existence level 1. The transmembrane protein (TM) acts as a class I viral fusion protein. Under the current model, the protein has at least 3 conformational states: pre-fusion native state, pre-hairpin intermediate state, and post-fusion hairpin state. During viral and target cell membrane fusion, the coiled coil regions (heptad repeats) assume a trimer-of-hairpins structure, positioning the fusion peptide in close proximity to the C-terminal region of the ectodomain. The formation of this structure appears to drive apposit
   7084..7208    +  protein_bind   attR1: mutant version of attR; recombination site for the Gateway® LR reaction LR Clonase™
   7233..7263    +  promoter       lac UV5 promoter: E. coli lac promoter with an "up" mutation
   7287..7316    +  promoter       cat promoter (fragment): promoter of the E. coli cat gene encoding chloramphenicol acetyltransferase
   7317..7996    +  CDS            CmR (fragment): chloramphenicol acetyltransferase confers resistance to chloramphenicol
   8153..8311    +  CDS            ccdA (fragment): CCDA_ECO57 - Also known as H, letA. Experimental evidence at protein level: Swiss-Prot protein existence level 1. Antitoxin component of a type II toxin-antitoxin (TA) system which inhibits the post-segregational killing (PSK) of plasmid-free cells, also referred to as a plasmid addiction system. Binds to and blocks the activity of CcdB; will also remove bound CcdB protein from the CcdB-GyrA complex by forming a CcdA-CcdB complex, a process termed rejuvenation. Functions as a transcriptional corepressor for the ccdAB operon, repression also requires CcdB (By similarity). From Escherichia coli
   8316..8620    +  CDS            ccdB: CcdB, a bacterial toxin that poisons DNA gyrase; ccdB; Plasmids containing the ccdB gene cannot be propagated in standard E. coli strains.
   8661..8785    -  protein_bind   attR2: mutant version of attR; recombination site for the Gateway® LR reaction LR Clonase™
   8810..8904    +  ncRNA          Retro dr1: Accession: RF00214 - Retrovirus direct repeat 1 (dr1)
   8940..9201    +  promoter       RSV promoter: Rous sarcoma virus enhancer/promoter
   9223..9297    +  ncRNA          RSV PBS: Accession: RF00467 - Rous sarcoma virus (RSV) primer binding site (PBS)
   9424..9718    -  CDS            TcR (fragment): tetracycline efflux protein; tet; confers resistance to tetracycline
   9801..9823    -  protein_bind   lac operator (fragment): The lac repressor binds to the lac operator to inhibit transcription in E. coli. This inhibition can be relieved by adding lactose or isopropyl-β-D-thiogalactopyranoside (IPTG). lac repressor encoded by lacI
   9827..9857    -  promoter       lac UV5 promoter: E. coli lac promoter with an "up" mutation
   9986..10090   +  promoter       AmpR promoter: bla
  10091..10951   +  CDS            AmpR: β-lactamase; bla; confers resistance to ampicillin, carbenicillin, and related antibiotics
  11122..11710   +  rep_origin     ori: high-copy-number ColE1/pMB1/pBR322/pUC origin of replication
  11896..12036   -  misc_feature   bom: basis of mobility region from pBR322
  12138..12329   -  CDS            rop: Rop protein, which maintains plasmids at low copy number; rop
  12333..12728   +  CDS            YPB1_ECOLX: Protein predicted: Swiss-Prot protein existence level 4. From Escherichia coli.
  12970..13039   -  CDS            TcR (fragment): tetracycline efflux protein; tet; confers resistance to tetracycline
  13044..13138   +  ncRNA          Retro dr1: Accession: RF00214 - Retrovirus direct repeat 1 (dr1)
  13174..33      +  promoter       RSV promoter (across the origin): Rous sarcoma virus enhancer/promoter
