[The description below was written by a language model from this plasmid's Addgene catalogue record and pLannotate feature annotations shown in this document.]
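Description:
RCASBP-Y NHA is a replication-competent avian retroviral vector of the RCAS family, built on the RCASBP-Y backbone and converted into a Gateway destination vector. The feature table shows a complete Rous sarcoma virus-derived provirus: RSV enhancer/promoter sequences corresponding to the LTRs at both ends (one spanning the plasmid origin), primer binding sites, gag-pol and env coding regions, and direct repeat (dr1) elements. Because the viral structural and enzymatic genes are retained, the provirus can produce infectious virus in permissive avian cells or in cells engineered to express the matching avian receptor, without a separate packaging system. The bacterial portion is pBR322-like, with a ColE1-type origin, bom and rop (consistent with the recorded low copy number), an ampicillin resistance gene, and remnants of the tetracycline resistance gene.

The payload sits downstream of env, in the position where RCAS vectors carry their passenger gene. It is a roughly 2.2 kb Gateway reading frame cassette flanked by attR1 and attR2 and containing a chloramphenicol resistance gene, a ccdA fragment and the ccdB gyrase toxin. ccdB requires propagation in a tolerant strain such as DB3.1, with ampicillin plus chloramphenicol selection. An LR recombination with an entry clone replaces the cassette with the gene of interest, and ccdB counterselects unrecombined vector in standard strains. The record lists an N-terminal HA tag on the backbone, so in-frame inserts should be expressed as HA-tagged fusions, although the tag itself is not annotated in the feature table. The associated publication describes these vectors as tools for functional genomic analyses, allowing rapid transfer of cDNAs into RCAS for viral expression.
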