Addgene plasmid #11479: RCASBP-Y NHA
Depositing lab: William Pavan. Depositing organization: National Human Genome Research Institute (NHGRI). Publication: Generation of RCAS vectors useful for functional genomic analyses. Loftus SK, Larson DM, Watkins-Chow D, Church DM, Pavan WJ. DNA Res. 2001 Oct 31. 8(5):221-6. 10.1093/dnares/8.5.221 PubMed 11759842.
Backbone
  Vector backbone: RCASBP-Y
  Backbone size w/o insert (bp): 11600
  Vector type: Retroviral
Growth in bacteria
  Bacterial resistance: Chloramphenicol and Ampicillin, 25 & 100 μg/mL
  Growth temperature: 37°C
  Growth strain: DB3.1
  Growth instructions: Db3.1 cells due to presence of ccdB gene
  Copy number: Low Copy
Gene/Insert
  Gene/Insert name: Gateway ccdB reading frame cassette
  Insert size (bp): 2200
  Tag / fusion protein: HA (N terminal on backbone)
  Cloning method: Restriction Enzyme; 5′ cloning site NOT1 (unknown if destroyed); 3′ cloning site Swa1 (not destroyed)
  Sequencing primers: 5′ gagctgagctgactctgctggtggc; 3′ cagatacgcgtatatctggc
Terms and licenses: Academic/Nonprofit Terms; Industry Terms: Not Available to Industry
How to cite: RCASBP-Y NHA was a gift from William Pavan (Addgene plasmid # 11479 ; http://n2t.net/addgene:11479 ; RRID:Addgene_11479)
