>Addgene plasmid #11479 | RCASBP-Y NHA | addgene partial sequence | sequence record 18248 | RCAS-F 5'-ACATGGGTGGTGGTATAGCGCTTGCG-3'
GCTATTGGGTATTGTGAATACGCTTTTGTCTGTGTGCTGCAGGAGCTGAGCTGACTCTGCTGGTGGCCTC
GCGTACCACTGTGGCATCGGCGGCCGCACCATGGCCTACCCTTATGACGTGCCAGATTATGCCTGTTTAT
CAACAAGTTTGTACAAAAAAGCTGAACGAGAAACGTAAAATGATATAAATATCAATATATTAAATTAGAT
TTTGCATAAAAAACAGACTACATAATACTGTAAAACACAACATATCCAGTCACTATGGCGGCCGCATTAG
GCACCCCAGGCTTTACACTTTATGCTTCCGGCTCGTATAATGTGTGGATTTTGAGTTAGGATCCGTCGAG
ATTTTCAGGAGCTAAGGAAGCTAAAATGGAGAAAAAAATCACTGGATATACCACCGTTGATATATCCCAA
TGGCATCGTAAAGAACATTTTGAGGCATTTCAGTCAGTTGCTCAATGTACCTATAACCAGACCGTTCAGC
TGGATATTACGGCCTTTTTAAAGACCGTAAAGAAAAATAAGCACAAGTTTTATCCGGCCTTTATTCACAT
TCTTGCCCGCCTGATGAATGCTCATCCGGAATTCCGTATGGCAATGAAAGACGGTGAGCTGGTGATATGG
GATAGTGTTCACCCTTGTTACACCGTTTTCCATGAGCAAACTGAAACGTTTTCATCGCTCTGGAGTGAAT
ACCACGACGATTTCCGGCAGTTTCTACACATATATT
